Addgene plasmid #70666: pBS/U6/RNAi gamma-tubulin shRNA mouse
Purpose: Reduced the expression of gamma-tubulin in murine cells
Depositing lab: Maria Alvarado-Kristensson. Depositing organization: Lund University. Publication: Nuclear localization of gamma-tubulin affects E2F transcriptional activity and S-phase progression. Hoog G, Zarrizi R, von Stedingk K, Jonsson K, Alvarado-Kristensson M. FASEB J. 2011 Nov;25(11):3815-27. doi: 10.1096/fj.11-187484. Epub 2011 Jul 25. PubMed 21788450.
Backbone
  Vector backbone: pBluescript/U6
  Vector type: Mammalian Expression ; U6 promoter
Growth in bacteria
  Bacterial resistance: Ampicillin, 100 μg/mL
  Growth temperature: 37°C
  Growth strain: DH5alpha
  Copy number: Unknown
Gene/Insert
  Gene/Insert name: 5´-GGCTCATGATGGCCAACCACCAAGCTTGGTGGTTGGCCATCATGAGCCCTTTTTC-3´ 5´-CCGAGTACTACCGGTTGGTGGTTCGAACCACCAACCGGTAGTACTCGGGAAAAAGTTAA-3´ (alt name: CDCBM4, GCP-1, TUBG, TUBGCP1; AI504772, Tubgl)
  gRNA/shRNA sequence: TUBG1 and TUBG2
  Species: M. musculus (mouse)
  GenBank ID: NM_134024.2 NM_134028.2
  Entrez Gene: Tubg1 (a.k.a. 1500010O08Rik, GCP-1, Tubg); Tubg2 (a.k.a. AI504772, Tubg, Tubgl)
  Promoter: U6
  Cloning method: Restriction Enzyme; 5′ cloning site ApaI (destroyed during cloning); 3′ cloning site ApaI (destroyed during cloning)
  Sequencing primers: 5′ 5’-TTACATGATAGGCTTGGAT-3’
Terms and licenses: Academic/Nonprofit Terms; Industry Terms: Not Available to Industry
Depositor comments: Please note there is a single nucleotide mismatch between the depositor's sequence and Addgene's quality control sequence. This mismatch does not affect plasmid function.
How to cite: pBS/U6/RNAi gamma-tubulin shRNA mouse was a gift from Maria Alvarado-Kristensson (Addgene plasmid # 70666 ; http://n2t.net/addgene:70666 ; RRID:Addgene_70666)
