[The description below was written by a language model from this plasmid's Addgene catalogue record and pLannotate feature annotations shown in this document.]
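Description:
pBS/U6/RNAi gamma-tubulin shRNA mouse is a small (about 3.3 kb) pBluescript-derived plasmid that expresses a short hairpin RNA in mammalian cells to knock down gamma-tubulin. It is maintained in E. coli through a high-copy ColE1/pUC-type origin and selected with ampicillin via the β-lactamase gene and its native promoter. The usual pBluescript elements are also annotated. These include an f1 phage origin for single-stranded DNA production, the lac promoter/operator region with a lacZα fragment, remnants of the multiple cloning site, and flanking T3 and T7 phage promoters. The plasmid has no mammalian selection marker, reporter or viral packaging element, so it is suited to delivery by transfection rather than viral transduction.

The functional cassette is a mouse U6 snRNA promoter, an RNA polymerase III promoter, placed in reverse orientation within the polylinker region. Annealed oligonucleotides encoding the hairpin were cloned downstream of it, and the record gives ApaI as both the 5′ and 3′ cloning site, each destroyed during cloning. The insert follows the standard design of a sense and an antisense arm separated by a short loop, ending in a run of thymidines that acts as the Pol III terminator. The transcript folds into an shRNA that is processed by the RNAi machinery. The hairpin is not annotated as a separate feature in the table. According to the record it targets both mouse gamma-tubulin genes, Tubg1 and Tubg2.

The stated purpose is to reduce gamma-tubulin expression in murine cells, and the associated study concerned nuclear gamma-tubulin, E2F transcriptional activity and S-phase progression. The depositor notes a single-nucleotide mismatch between their sequence and the repository's quality-control sequence, and reports that it does not affect function.
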