Features (pLannotate 1.2.2; 13 found; start..end, strand, type, name):
      2..94      +  CDS            lacI (fragment): lac repressor; lacI; The lac repressor binds to the lac operator to inhibit transcription in E. coli. This inhibition can be relieved by adding lactose or isopropyl-β-D-thiogalactopyranoside (IPTG).
    107..128     +  protein_bind   CAP binding site: CAP binding activates transcription in the presence of cAMP. E. coli catabolite activator protein
    143..173     +  promoter       lac promoter: promoter for the E. coli lac operon
    181..197     +  protein_bind   lac operator: The lac repressor binds to the lac operator to inhibit transcription in E. coli. This inhibition can be relieved by adding lactose or isopropyl-β-D-thiogalactopyranoside (IPTG). lac repressor encoded by lacI
    242..260     +  promoter       T3 promoter: promoter for bacteriophage T3 RNA polymerase
    273..331     +  misc_feature   MCS (fragment): pBluescript multiple cloning site
    389..702     -  promoter       U6 promoter: RNA polymerase III promoter for mouse U6 snRNA (Das et al., 1988)
    733..751     -  promoter       T7 promoter: promoter for bacteriophage T7 RNA polymerase
    759..914     +  CDS            lacZα (fragment): LacZα fragment of β-galactosidase; lacZ fragment
    919..1347    +  rep_origin     f1 ori (sequence partly withheld): f1 bacteriophage origin of replication; arrow indicates direction of (+) strand synthesis
   1400..1504    +  promoter       AmpR promoter: bla
   1505..2365    +  CDS            AmpR: β-lactamase; bla; confers resistance to ampicillin, carbenicillin, and related antibiotics
   2536..3124    +  rep_origin     ori: high-copy-number ColE1/pMB1/pBR322/pUC origin of replication
>Addgene plasmid #70666 | pBS/U6/RNAi gamma-tubulin shRNA mouse | addgene full sequence | sequence record 133021 | Addgene NGS Result
AGCGCCCAATACGCAAACCGCCTCTCCCCGCGCGTTGGCCGATTCATTAATGCAGCTGGCACGACAGGTT
TCCCGACTGGAAAGCGGGCAGTGAGCGCAACGCAATTAATGTGAGTTAGCTCACTCATTAGGCACCCCAG
GCTTTACACTTTATGCTTCCGGCTCGTATGTTGTGTGGAATTGTGAGCGGATAACAATTTCACACAGGAA
ACAGCTATGACCATGATTACGCCAAGCGCGCAATTAACCCTCACTAAAGGGAACAAAAGCTGGAGCTCCA
CCGCGGTGGCGGCCGCTCTAGAACTAGTGGATCCCCCGGGCTGCAGGAATTGAAAAAGGGCTCATGATGG
CCAACCACCGAGCTTGGTGGTTGGCCATCATGAGCCCAAACAAGGCTTTTCTCCAAGGGATATTTATAGT
CTCAAAACACACAATTACTTTACAGTTAGGGTGAGTTTCCTTTTGTGCTGTTTTTTAAAATAATAATTTA
GTATTTGTATCTCTTATAGAAATCCAAGCCTATCATGTAAAATGTAGCTAGTATTAAAAAGAACAGATTA
TCTGTCTTTTATCGCACATTAAGCCTCTATAGTTACTAGGAAATATTATATGCAAATTAACCGGGGCAGG
GGAGTAGCCGAGCTTCTCCCACAAGTCTGTGCGAGGGGGCCGGCGCGGGCCTAGAGATGGCGGCGTCGGA
TCCACTAGTTCTAGAGCGGGTACCCAATTCGCCCTATAGTGAGTCGTATTACGCGCGCTCACTGGCCGTC
GTTTTACAACGTCGTGACTGGGAAAACCCTGGCGTTACCCAACTTAATCGCCTTGCAGCACATCCCCCTT
TCGCCAGCTGGCGTAATAGCGAAGAGGCCCGCACCGATCGCCCTTCCCAACAGTTGCGCAGCCTGAATGG
CGAATGGG
[124 nt withheld, positions 919-1042]
C
[91 nt withheld, positions 1044-1134]
A
[49 nt withheld, positions 1136-1184]
CCTTTGACGTTGGAGTCCACGTTCTTT
[37 nt withheld, positions 1212-1248]
ACCCTATCTCGGTCTATTCTTTTGATTTATAAGGGATTTTGCCGATTTCGGCCTATTGGTTAAAAAATGA
GCTGATTTAACAAAAATTTAACGCGAATTTTAACAAAATATTAACGCTTACAATTTAGGTGGCACTTTTC
GGGGAAATGTGCGCGGAACCCCTATTTGTTTATTTTTCTAAATACATTCAAATATGTATCCGCTCATGAG
ACAATAACCCTGATAAATGCTTCAATAATATTGAAAAAGGAAGAGTATGAGTATTCAACATTTCCGTGTC
GCCCTTATTCCCTTTTTTGCGGCATTTTGCCTTCCTGTTTTTGCTCACCCAGAAACGCTGGTGAAAGTAA
AAGATGCTGAAGATCAGTTGGGTGCACGAGTGGGTTACATCGAACTGGATCTCAACAGCGGTAAGATCCT
TGAGAGTTTTCGCCCCGAAGAACGTTTTCCAATGATGAGCACTTTTAAAGTTCTGCTATGTGGCGCGGTA
TTATCCCGTATTGACGCCGGGCAAGAGCAACTCGGTCGCCGCATACACTATTCTCAGAATGACTTGGTTG
AGTACTCACCAGTCACAGAAAAGCATCTTACGGATGGCATGACAGTAAGAGAATTATGCAGTGCTGCCAT
AACCATGAGTGATAACACTGCGGCCAACTTACTTCTGACAACGATCGGAGGACCGAAGGAGCTAACCGCT
TTTTTGCACAACATGGGGGATCATGTAACTCGCCTTGATCGTTGGGAACCGGAGCTGAATGAAGCCATAC
CAAACGACGAGCGTGACACCACGATGCCTGTAGCAATGGCAACAACGTTGCGCAAACTATTAACTGGCGA
ACTACTTACTCTAGCTTCCCGGCAACAATTAATAGACTGGATGGAGGCGGATAAAGTTGCAGGACCACTT
CTGCGCTCGGCCCTTCCGGCTGGCTGGTTTATTGCTGATAAATCTGGAGCCGGTGAGCGTGGGTCTCGCG
GTATCATTGCAGCACTGGGGCCAGATGGTAAGCCCTCCCGTATCGTAGTTATCTACACGACGGGGAGTCA
GGCAACTATGGATGAACGAAATAGACAGATCGCTGAGATAGGTGCCTCACTGATTAAGCATTGGTAACTG
TCAGACCAAGTTTACTCATATATACTTTAGATTGATTTAAAACTTCATTTTTAATTTAAAAGGATCTAGG
TGAAGATCCTTTTTGATAATCTCATGACCAAAATCCCTTAACGTGAGTTTTCGTTCCACTGAGCGTCAGA
CCCCGTAGAAAAGATCAAAGGATCTTCTTGAGATCCTTTTTTTCTGCGCGTAATCTGCTGCTTGCAAACA
AAAAAACCACCGCTACCAGCGGTGGTTTGTTTGCCGGATCAAGAGCTACCAACTCTTTTTCCGAAGGTAA
CTGGCTTCAGCAGAGCGCAGATACCAAATACTGTTCTTCTAGTGTAGCCGTAGTTAGGCCACCACTTCAA
GAACTCTGTAGCACCGCCTACATACCTCGCTCTGCTAATCCTGTTACCAGTGGCTGCTGCCAGTGGCGAT
AAGTCGTGTCTTACCGGGTTGGACTCAAGACGATAGTTACCGGATAAGGCGCAGCGGTCGGGCTGAACGG
GGGGTTCGTGCACACAGCCCAGCTTGGAGCGAACGACCTACACCGAACTGAGATACCTACAGCGTGAGCT
ATGAGAAAGCGCCACGCTTCCCGAAGGGAGAAAGGCGGACAGGTATCCGGTAAGCGGCAGGGTCGGAACA
GGAGAGCGCACGAGGGAGCTTCCAGGGGGAAACGCCTGGTATCTTTATAGTCCTGTCGGGTTTCGCCACC
TCTGACTTGAGCGTCGATTTTTGTGATGCTCGTCAGGGGGGCGGAGCCTATGGAAAAACGCCAGCAACGC
GGCCTTTTTACGGTTCCTGGCCTTTTGCTGGCCTTTTGCTCACATGTTCTTTCCTGCGTTATCCCCTGAT
TCTGTGGATAACCGTATTACCGCCTTTGAGTGAGCTGATACCGCTCGCCGCAGCCGAACGACCGAGCGCA
GCGAGTCAGTGAGCGAGGAAGCGGAAG
