>Addgene plasmid #70666 | pBS/U6/RNAi gamma-tubulin shRNA mouse | depositor partial sequence | sequence record 126226 | region covering the insert
CATTTCCTAAATTTAATTTATTTTTAAAAACAGCACAAAAGGAAACTCACCCTAACTGTAAAGTAATTGT
GTGTTTTGAGACTATAAATATCCCTTGGAGAAAAGCCTTGTTTGGGCTCATGATGGCCAACCACCAAGCT
TGGTGGTTGGCCATCATGAGCCCTTTTTGAATTCCTGCAGCCCGGGGGATCCA
